>Addgene plasmid #238773 | NRF2-SmBiT_MAFG-LgBiT BiBiT Vector | addgene full sequence | sequence record 479907 | Addgene NGS Result
AAGACGCGTTAATTAAGACGTCGGCAGTGAAAAAAATGCTTTATTTGTGAAATTTGTGATGCTATTGCTT
TATTTGTAACCATTATAAGCTGCAATAAACAAGTTAACAACAACAATTGCATTCATTTTATGTTTCAGGT
TCAGGGGGAGGTGTGGGAGGTTTTTTAAAGCAAGTAAAACCTCTACAAATGTGGTATGGCTGATTATGAT
CCGCGGCCGCAATACGTCGACGTTATCAGCTGACTTCGTACGAGAGCCTAGGTGTTTCTAGAGTCGCGGC
CTTAGCTGTTGATGGTTACTCGGAACAGCATGGAGCCGTCGGGGGTGATCAGGCGCTCGTCGATAATTTT
GTTGCCGTTCCACAGGGTCCCTGTTACAGTGATCTTTTTGCCGTCGAACACGGCGATGCCTTCATACGGC
CGTCCGAAATAGTTCAGCATGTTCGGCGTAACCCCGTCGATTACCAGTGTGCCATAGGGCAGGATCACCT
TAAAGTGATGATCATCCACAGGGTACACCACCTTAAACACCTCTTCGATCTGGGCCATTTGGTCGGCGCT
CAGACCTTCATACGGGATGATGACATGGATGTCGATCTTCAGGGCATTTTCACCGCTCCGGACAATCCTT
TGGATCGGAGTTACGGACACGGCGAGATTCTGCAGCAAACTGGACACACCTCCCTGTTCAAGGACTTGGT
CCAGGTTGTAGGCGGCTGTCTGTTCCCAGTCCCCAACGAAATCTTCGAGTGTGAAGACACCGCTCGAGCC
TCCACCTCCGCTCCCGCCACCACCTGAACTGCCTTGAGAAACCGATCGGGCATCCGTCTTGGACTTTACT
ATTGTGATGACGCTGGTGGCGGCCACCTTGCCTGGGACGAGGGGCCCCAGGCCGGCGGCAAGGGGGCCCC
GGGCTGGCGCCACGGGGCTGCGGGCCACCGTCCGGGCGAAGGTCTGCAGCGCCTCGTACTTGGAGCGCAG
CGCGTCGAGCTCCAGCTTCATGCTGGCGTTCTCTGAGGCCAGCTTCTCCACCTCCTGCTGCAGCTCCGCC
TTCTGCTTCTCCAGCTCCTCCTTCTGCGTCACCCGCTTCACGCGGCAGCTGGCAGCGTAGCCGCGGTTCT
TGAGCGTGCGCCGGCGCTGCTTCAGCTGGACGATCTCCTCCTTGGACAGGCCCCGCAGGTGCTGGTTCAG
CTCCCGCACCGACATGGTCACCAGCTCCTCATCCGTCAGGCTGGTGCCATTCTCACCCGGCTCCCGCTTC
ACCTTCAAGGCCTTGTTTCCTTTATTGGGGGTCGTCATGGCGATCGCTAGCTGCAAAAAGAACAAGTAGC
TTGTATTCTATAGTGTCACCTAAATGGGCGATCTGACGGTTCACTAAACCAGCTCTGCTTATATAGGCCT
CCCTGGCGCGCCACTAGTTATTAATAGTAATCAATTACGGGGTCATTAGTTCATAGCCCATATATGGAGT
TCCGCGTTACATAACTTACGGTAAATGGCCCGCCTGGCTGACCGCCCAACGACCCCCGCCCATTGACGTC
AATAATGACGTATGTTCCCATAGTAACGCCAATAGGGACTTTCCATTGACGTCAATGGGTGGAGTATTTA
CGGTAAACTGCCCACTTGGCAGTACATCAAGTGTATCATATGCCAAGTCCGCCCCCTATTGACGTCAATG
ACGGTAAATGGCCCGCCTGGCATTATGCCCAGTACATGACCTTACGGGACTTTCCTACTTGGCAGTACAT
CTACGTATTAGTCATCGCTATTACCATGGTGATGCGGTTTTGGCAGTACACCAATGGGCGTGGATAGCGG
TTTGACTCACGGGGATTTCCAAGTCTCCACCCCATTGACGTCAATGGGAGTTTGTTTTGGCACCAAAATC
AACGGGACTTTCCAAAATGTCGTAATAACCCCGCCCCGTTGACGCAAATGGGCGGTAGGCGTGTACGGTG
GGAGGTCTATATAAGCAGAGCTGGTTTAGTGAACCGTCAGATCACTAGAAGCTTTATTGCGGTAGTTTAT
CACAGTTAAATTGCTAACGCAGTCAGTGCTTCTGACACAACAGTCTCGAACTTAAGCTGCAGAAGTTGGT
CGTGAGGCACTGGGCAGGTAAGTATCAAGGTTACAAGACAGGTTTAAGGAGACCAATAGAAACTGGGCTT
GTCGAGACAGAGAAGACTCTTGCGTTTCTGATAGGCACCTATTGGTCTTACTGACATCCACTTTGCCTTT
CTCTCCACAGGTGTCCACTCCCAGTTCAATTACAGCTCTTAAGGCTAGAGTATTAATACGACTCACTATA
GGGCTAGCGATCGCCATGATGGACTTGGAGCTGCCGCCGCCGGGACTCCCGTCCCAGCAGGACATGGATT
TGATTGACATACTTTGGAGGCAAGATATAGATCTTGGAGTAAGTCGAGAAGTATTTGACTTCAGTCAGCG
ACGGAAAGAGTATGAGCTGGAAAAACAGAAAAAACTTGAAAAGGAAAGACAAGAACAACTCCAAAAGGAG
CAAGAGAAAGCCTTTTTCGCTCAGTTACAACTAGATGAAGAGACAGGTGAATTTCTCCCAATTCAGCCAG
CCCAGCACATCCAGTCAGAAACCAGTGGATCTGCCAACTACTCCCAGGTTGCCCACATTCCCAAATCAGA
TGCTTTGTACTTTGATGACTGCATGCAGCTTTTGGCGCAGACATTCCCGTTTGTAGATGACAATGAGGTT
TCTTCGGCTACGTTTCAGTCACTTGTTCCTGATATTCCCGGTCACATCGAGAGCCCAGTCTTCATTGCTA
CTAATCAGGCTCAGTCACCTGAAACTTCTGTTGCTCAGGTAGCCCCTGTTGATTTAGACGGTATGCAACA
GGACATTGAGCAAGTTTGGGAGGAGCTATTATCCATTCCTGAGTTACAGTGTCTTAATATTGAAAATGAC
AAGCTGGTTGAGACTACCATGGTTCCAAGTCCAGAAGCCAAACTGACAGAAGTTGACAATTATCATTTTT
ACTCATCTATACCCTCAATGGAAAAAGAAGTAGGTAACTGTAGTCCACATTTTCTTAATGCTTTTGAGGA
TTCCTTCAGCAGCATCCTCTCCACAGAAGACCCCAACCAGTTGACAGTGAACTCATTAAATTCAGATGCC
ACAGTCAACACAGATTTTGGTGATGAATTTTATTCTGCTTTCATAGCTGAGCCCAGTATCAGCAACAGCA
TGCCCTCACCTGCTACTTTAAGCCATTCACTCTCTGAACTTCTAAATGGGCCCATTGATGTTTCTGATCT
ATCACTTTGCAAAGCTTTCAACCAAAACCACCCTGAAAGCACAGCAGAATTCAATGATTCTGACTCCGGC
ATTTCACTAAACACAAGTCCCAGTGTGGCATCACCAGAACACTCAGTGGAATCTTCCAGCTATGGAGACA
CACTACTTGGCCTCAGTGATTCTGAAGTGGAAGAGCTAGATAGTGCCCCTGGAAGTGTCAAACAGAATGG
TCCTAAAACACCAGTACATTCTTCTGGGGATATGGTACAACCCTTGTCACCATCTCAGGGGCAGAGCACT
CACGTGCATGATGCCCAATGTGAGAACACACCAGAGAAAGAATTGCCTGTAAGTCCTGGTCATCGGAAAA
CCCCATTCACAAAAGACAAACATTCAAGCCGCTTGGAGGCTCATCTCACAAGAGATGAACTTAGGGCAAA
AGCTCTCCATATCCCATTCCCTGTAGAAAAAATCATTAACCTCCCTGTTGTTGACTTCAACGAAATGATG
TCCAAAGAGCAGTTCAATGAAGCTCAACTTGCATTAATTCGGGATATACGTAGGAGGGGTAAGAATAAAG
TGGCTGCTCAGAATTGCAGAAAAAGAAAACTGGAAAATATAGTAGAACTAGAGCAAGATTTAGATCATTT
GAAAGATGAAAAAGAAAAATTGCTCAAAGAAAAAGGAGAAAATGACAAAAGCCTTCACCTACTGAAAAAA
CAACTCAGCACCTTATATCTCGAAGTTTTCAGCATGCTACGTGATGAAGATGGAAAACCTTATTCTCCTA
GTGAATACTCCCTGCAGCAAACAAGAGATGGCAATGTTTTCCTTGTTCCCAAAAGTAAGAAGCCAGATGT
TAAGAAAAACGTTTCTCAAGGCAGTTCAGGTGGTGGCGGGAGCGGAGGTGGAGGCTCGAGCGGTGTGACC
GGCTACCGGCTGTTCGAGGAGATTCTGTAAGGCCGCGACTCTAGAGTCGACCTGCAGGCATGCAAGCTGA
TTTGGCTGCTGCCACCGCTGAGCAAGGCCGCTTCGAGCAGACATGATAAGATACATTGATGAGTTTGGAC
AAACCACAACTAGAATGCAGTGAAAAAAATGCTTTATTTGTGAAATTTGTGATGCTATTGCTTTATTTGT
AACCATTATAAGCTGCAATAAACAAGTTAACAACAACAATTGCATTCATTTTATGTTTCAGGTTCAGGGG
GAGATGTGGGAGGTTTTTTTAAGCAAGTAAAACCTCTACAAATGTGGTAAAATCTTAATTAAGAATTCTA
ATATAACTTCGTATAGCATACATTATACGAAGTTATGGATCCACTGTTGACAATTAATCATCGGCATAGT
ATATCGGCATAGTATAATACGACAAGGTGAGGAACTAAACCCAGGAGGCAGATCATGATTGAACAAGATG
GATTGCACGCAGGTTCTCCGGCCGCTTGGGTGGAGAGGCTATTCGGCTATGACTGGGCACAACAGACAAT
CGGCTGCTCTGATGCCGCCGTGTTCCGGCTGTCAGCGCAGGGGCGCCCGGTTCTTTTTGTCAAGACCGAC
CTGTCCGGTGCCCTGAATGAACTGCAGGACGAGGCAGCGCGGCTATCGTGGCTGGCCACGACGGGCGTTC
CTTGCGCAGCTGTGCTCGACGTTGTCACTGAAGCGGGAAGGGACTGGCTGCTATTGGGCGAAGTGCCGGG
GCAGGATCTCCTGTCATCTCACCTTGCTCCTGCCGAGAAAGTATCCATCATGGCTGATGCAATGCGGCGG
CTGCATACGCTTGATCCGGCTACCTGCCCATTCGACCACCAAGCGAAACATCGCATCGAGCGAGCACGTA
CTCGGATGGAAGCCGGTCTTGTCGATCAGGATGATCTGGACGAAGAGCATCAGGGGCTCGCGCCAGCCGA
ACTGTTCGCCAGGCTCAAGGCGCGCATGCCCGACGGCGAGGATCTCGTCGTGACCCATGGCGATGCCTGC
TTGCCGAATATCATGGTGGAAAATGGCCGCTTTTCTGGATTCATCGACTGTGGCCGGCTGGGTGTGGCGG
ACCGCTATCAGGACATAGCGTTGGCTACCCGTGATATTGCTGAAGAGCTTGGCGGCGAATGGGCTGACCG
CTTCCTCGTGCTTTACGGTATCGCCGCTCCCGATTCGCAGCGCATCGCCTTCTATCGCCTTCTTGACGAG
TTCTTCTGATTCGAAATGACCGACCAAGCGACGCCCAACCGGTATCAGCTCACTCAAAGGCGGTAATACG
GTTATCCACAGAATCAGGGGATAACGCAGGAAAGAACATGTGAGCAAAAGGCCAGCAAAAGGCCAGGAAC
CGTAAAAAGGCCGCGTTGCTGGCGTTTTTCCATAGGCTCCGCCCCCCTGACGAGCATCACAAAAATCGAC
GCTCAAGTCAGAGGTGGCGAAACCCGACAGGACTATAAAGATACCAGGCGTTTCCCCCTGGAAGCTCCCT
CGTGCGCTCTCCTGTTCCGACCCTGCCGCTTACCGGATACCTGTCCGCCTTTCTCCCTTCGGGAAGCGTG
GCGCTTTCTCATAGCTCACGCTGTAGGTATCTCAGTTCGGTGTAGGTCGTTCGCTCCAAGCTGGGCTGTG
TGCACGAACCCCCCGTTCAGCCCGACCGCTGCGCCTTATCCGGTAACTATCGTCTTGAGTCCAACCCGGT
AAGACACGACTTATCGCCACTGGCAGCAGCCACTGGTAACAGGATTAGCAGAGCGAGGTATGTAGGCGGT
GCTACAGAGTTCTTGAAGTGGTGGCCTAACTACGGCTACACTAGAAGGACAGTATTTGGTATCTGCGCTC
TGCTGAAGCCAGTTACCTTCGGAAAAAGAGTTGGTAGCTCTTGATCCGGCAAACAAACCACCGCTGGTAG
CGGTGGTTTTTTTGTTTGCAAGCAGCAGATTACGCGCAGAAAAAAAGGATTTCAAGAAGATCCTTTGATC
TTTTCTACGGGGTCTGACGCTCAGTGGAACGAAAACTCACGTTAAGGGATTTTGGTCATGAGATTATCAA
AAAGGATCTTCACCTAGATCCTTTTATAGTCCGGAATCGTCACACAAAAAACCAACACACAGATGTAATG
AAAATAAAGATATTTTATTGCGGCCATCGTGATGGCTAGAGTTTAGCCCTCCCACACATAACCAGAGGGC
AGCAATTCACGAATCCCAACTGCCGTCGGCTGTCCATCACTGTCCTTCACTATGGCTTTGATCCCAGGAT
GCAGATCGAGAAGCACCTGTCGGCACCGTCCGCAGGGGCTCAAGATGCCCCTGTTCTCATTTCCGATCGC
GACGATACAAGTCAGGTTGCCAGCTGCCGCAGCAGCAGCAGTGCCCAGCACCACGAGTTCTGCACAAGGT
CCCCCAGTAAAATGATATACATTGACACCAGTGAAGATGCGGCCGTCGCTAGAGAGAGCTGCGCTGGCGA
CGCTGTAGTCTTCAGAGATGGGGATGCTGTTGATTGTAGCCGTTGCTCTTTCAATGAGGGTGGATTCTTC
TTGAGACAAAGGCTTGGCCATGGTGGCGCTAGTGTCAGAAGAATCGAGCTTTTTGCAAAAGCCTAGGCCT
CCAAAAAAGCCTCCTCACTACTTCTGGAATAGCTCAGAGGCCGAGGCGGCCTCGGCCTCTGCATAAATAA
AAAAAATTAGTCAGCCATGGGGCGGAGAATGGGCGGAACTGGGCGGAGTTAGGGGCGGGATGGGCGGAGT
TAGGGGCGGGACTATGGTTGCTGACTAATTGAGATGCATGCTTTGCATACTTCTGCCTGCTGGGGAGCCT
GGGGACTTTCCACACCTGGTTGCTGACTAATTGAGATGCATGCTTTGCATACTTCTGCCTGCTGGGGAGC
CTGGGGACTTTCCACACCCTAACTGACACACATTCCACAGCTGGTTCTTTCCGCCTCAGAAGGTACCTAA
CCAAGTTCCTCTTTCAGAGGTTATTTCAGGCCATGGTGCTGCGC
Features (pLannotate 1.2.2; 21 found; start..end, strand, type, name):
     24..105     -  polyA_signal   SV40 poly(A) signal: SV40 polyadenylation signal
    128..211     -  CDS            large T antigen (fragment): large T antigen from SV40 (simian virus 40)
    288..758     -  CDS            Nluc (fragment): NanoLuc® luciferase human codon-optimized
    813..1298    -  CDS            MAFG: MAFG_HUMAN - Experimental evidence at protein level: Swiss-Prot protein existence level 1. Since they lack a putative transactivation domain, the small Mafs behave as transcriptional repressors when they dimerize among themselves (PubMed:11154691). However, they seem to serve as transcriptional activators by dimerizing with other (usually larger) basic-zipper proteins, such as NFE2, NFE2L1 and NFE2L2, and recruiting them to specific DNA-binding sites (PubMed:8932385, PubMed:9421508, PubMed:11154691). Small Maf proteins heterodimerize with Fos and may act as competitive repressors of the NFE2L2
   1337..1355    -  promoter       SP6 promoter: promoter for bacteriophage SP6 RNA polymerase
   1381..1403    -  promoter       minimal CMV promoter (fragment): human cytomegalovirus (CMV) immediate early promoter
   1413..1778    +  enhancer       CMV enhancer: human cytomegalovirus immediate early enhancer
   1780..1979    +  promoter       CMV promoter: human cytomegalovirus (CMV) immediate early promoter
   2118..2250    +  intron         chimeric intron: chimera between introns from human β-globin and immunoglobulin heavy chain genes
   2294..2312    +  promoter       T7 promoter: promoter for bacteriophage T7 RNA polymerase
   2326..4140    +  CDS            NFE2L2: NF2L2_HUMAN - Also known as NRF2 From Homo sapiens (Human).
   4239..4268    +  misc_feature   MCS (fragment): pUC18/19 multiple cloning site
   4317..4438    -  polyA_signal   SV40 poly(A) signal: SV40 polyadenylation signal
   4461..4529    -  CDS            large T antigen (fragment): large T antigen from SV40 (simian virus 40)
   4553..4586    +  protein_bind   loxP: Cre-mediated recombination occurs in the 8-bp core sequence (GCATACAT). Cre recombinase
   4596..4643    +  promoter       EM7 promoter: synthetic bacterial promoter&nbsp
   4675..5466    +  CDS            neo: KKA2_KLEPN - Also known as kan, nptII. Experimental evidence at protein level: Swiss-Prot protein existence level 1. Resistance to kanamycin, neomycin, paromomycin, ribostamycin, butirosin and gentamicin B. From Klebsiella pneumoniae.
   5627..6215    -  rep_origin     ori: high-copy-number ColE1/pMB1/pBR322/pUC origin of replication
   6341..6389    -  polyA_signal   poly(A) signal: synthetic polyadenylation signal
   6413..6811    -  CDS            BSD: blasticidin S deaminase; Aspergillus terreus BSD; confers resistance to blasticidin
   6842..7199    -  promoter       SV40 promoter: SV40 enhancer and early promoter
