[The description below was written by a language model from this plasmid's Addgene catalogue record and pLannotate feature annotations shown in this document.]
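Description:
NRF2-SmBiT_MAFG-LgBiT BiBiT Vector is a 7,254-nt mammalian expression plasmid assembled from two Flexi-type backbones (pFC220K SmBiT CMV-Blast and pFC219K LgBiT CMV-Hyg) so that both halves of a NanoBiT split-luciferase pair are delivered on one molecule. It replicates in E. coli at high copy from a ColE1/pUC-type origin and is selected with kanamycin through an EM7-driven neo (nptII) gene, which is preceded by a single annotated loxP site. For selection in mammalian cells it carries a blasticidin S deaminase cassette driven by the SV40 enhancer/early promoter and ended by a synthetic poly(A) signal. No hygromycin marker is annotated, consistent with the catalogue listing only blasticidin.

The payload is arranged bidirectionally around a shared CMV enhancer. On one strand, the full CMV promoter, a chimeric β-globin/immunoglobulin intron and a T7 promoter precede human NRF2 (NFE2L2), which the record describes as fused at its C terminus to the small SmBiT peptide. That tag is too short to have been annotated separately. On the opposite strand, a minimal CMV promoter fragment and an SP6 promoter precede human MAFG, followed by a NanoLuc fragment that corresponds to the C-terminal LgBiT tag. Each unit ends in an SV40 poly(A) signal. The T7 and SP6 promoters could support in vitro transcription.

NRF2 and small Maf proteins heterodimerize as basic-zipper partners. Association of the two fusions should therefore bring SmBiT and LgBiT together and reconstitute luciferase activity. This makes the plasmid suited to luminescent monitoring of the NRF2–MAFG interaction in transfected or blasticidin-selected cells, although the record itself states only co-expression of the fusions.
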