Addgene plasmid #238773: NRF2-SmBiT_MAFG-LgBiT BiBiT Vector
Purpose: Express NRF2-SmBiT_MAFG-LgBiT Fusion Protein in Mammalian Cells under a CMV promoter
Depositing lab: Promega Corporation.
Backbone
  Vector backbone: pFC220K SmBiT CMV-Blast Flexi Vector and pFC219K LgBiT CMV-Hyg Flexi Vector
  Vector type: Mammalian Expression
  Selectable markers: Blasticidin
Growth in bacteria
  Bacterial resistance: Kanamycin, 50 μg/mL
  Growth temperature: 37°C
  Growth strain: DH5alpha
  Copy number: High Copy
Gene/Insert 1
  Gene/Insert name: NRF2
  Species: H. sapiens (human)
  Mutation: None
  Entrez Gene: NFE2L2 (a.k.a. HEBP1, IMDDHH, NRF2, Nrf-2)
  Promoter: CMV
  Tag / fusion protein: SmBiT (C terminal on backbone)
  Cloning method: Other
Gene/Insert 2
  Gene/Insert name: MAFG
  Species: H. sapiens (human)
  Entrez Gene: MAFG (a.k.a. hMAF)
  Tag / fusion protein: LgBiT (C terminal on backbone)
Terms and licenses: Academic/Nonprofit Terms; Industry Terms
How to cite: NRF2-SmBiT_MAFG-LgBiT BiBiT Vector was a gift from Promega Corporation (Addgene plasmid # 238773 ; http://n2t.net/addgene:238773 ; RRID:Addgene_238773)
